Addgene plasmid #63446: pFusX4-37
Purpose: Encodes RVD positions 10-12 in TALEN assembly
Depositing lab: Stephen Ekker. Depositing organization: Mayo Foundation for Medical Education and Research. Publication: FusX: A rapid one-step TALE assembly system for genome science. Ma AC, McNulty MS, Tanya PL, Jarryd CM, Martinez-Galvez G, Argue DP, Lee HB, Urban MD, Bullard CE, Blackburn PR, Man TK, Clark KJ, Ekker SC. Hum Gene Ther. 2016 Jun;27(6):451-63. doi: 10.1089/hum.2015.172 PubMed 26854857.
Backbone
  Vector backbone: FusX4
  Backbone size w/o insert (bp): 3008
  Vector type: TALEN
Growth in bacteria
  Bacterial resistance: Spectinomycin, 50 μg/mL
  Growth temperature: 37°C
  Growth strain: DH5alpha
  Copy number: High Copy
Gene/Insert
  Gene/Insert name: NN HD NI (alt name: X4_GCA)
  Species: Synthetic
  Mutation: none
  Cloning method: Restriction Enzyme; 5′ cloning site BsaI (destroyed during cloning); 3′ cloning site BsaI (destroyed during cloning)
  Sequencing primers: 5′ pCR8_F1; 3′ pCR8_R1
Terms and licenses: Academic/Nonprofit Terms; Industry Terms: Not Available to Industry
How to cite: pFusX4-37 was a gift from Stephen Ekker (Addgene plasmid # 63446 ; http://n2t.net/addgene:63446 ; RRID:Addgene_63446)
