[The description below was written by a language model from this plasmid's Addgene catalogue record.]
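Description:
pFusX4-37 is a bacterial library plasmid from the FusX system, a one-step assembly platform for building TALE repeat arrays used in TALENs and related genome-targeting proteins. It is built on the FusX4 backbone, recorded as about 3 kb without the insert, and is maintained as a high-copy plasmid in E. coli under spectinomycin selection. The record does not name the origin of replication or list any annotated features. It contains no promoter or expression cassette information, which fits its role as an intermediate cloning component rather than an expression vector.

The payload is a synthetic, preassembled trimer of TALE repeats carrying the repeat-variable diresidues NN, HD and NI. By the standard TALE recognition code these specify G, C and A respectively, matching the alternative insert name X4_GCA. This trimer occupies RVD positions 10 to 12 of the final array, so the plasmid is one member of a set in which each FusX4 clone represents a different three-base combination for that position block. The trimer was inserted through BsaI sites that were destroyed during cloning, reflecting the Golden Gate-style use of type IIS enzymes, which cut outside their recognition sequence and allow ordered, seamless ligation of fragments.

In use, a plasmid such as this one is chosen according to the desired target sequence and combined with the corresponding trimer plasmids for the other position blocks and a receiver vector. This yields a full-length TALE DNA-binding domain in a single reaction. The record does not describe the enzyme used to release the trimer or the receiver vectors.
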