>Addgene plasmid #63446 | pFusX4-37 | depositor partial sequence | sequence record 105410 | pFusX4_GCA
AGTCTTAAGCGTCTCCCCTGACCCCGGACCAAGTGGTGGCTATCGCCAGCAACAATGGCGGCAAGCAAGC
GCTCGAAACGGTGCAGCGGCTGTTGCCGGTGCTGTGCCAGGACCATGGCCTGACTCCGGACCAAGTGGTG
GCTATCGCCAGCCACGATGGCGGCAAGCAAGCGCTCGAAACGGTGCAGCGGCTGTTGCCGGTGCTGTGCC
AGGACCATGGCCTGACCCCGGACCAAGTGGTGGCTATCGCCAGCAACATTGGCGGCAAGCAAGCGCTCGA
AACGGTGCAGCGGCTGTTGCCGGTGCTGTGCCAGGACCATGGCCGAGACGTC
