>Addgene plasmid #63446 | pFusX4-37 | depositor partial sequence | sequence record 105411 | FusX4
CGTCTCCCCTGACCCCGGACCAAGTGGTGGCTATCGAGACCGGCGCCGCTACGGGCGCGTCCCATTCGCC
ATTCAGGCTGCGCAACTGTTGGGAAGGGCGATCGGTGCGGGCTCTTCGCTATTACGCCAGCTGGCGAAAG
GGGGATGTGCTGCAAGGCGATTAAGTTGGGAACGCCAGGGTTTTCCCAGTCACGACGTTGTAAAACGACG
GCCAGTGAGCGCGCGTAATCGACTCACTATAGGGCGAATTGGGTACCGGGCCCCCCCTCGAGGTCCTCCA
GCTTTTGTTCCCTTTAGTGAGGGTTAATTGCGCGCTTGGCGTAATCATGGTCATAGCTGTTTCCTGTGTG
AAATTGTTATCCGCTCACAATTCCACACAACATACGAGCCGGAAGCATAAAGTGTAAAGCCTGGGGTGCC
TAATGAGTGAGCTAACTCACATTAATTGCGTTGCGCTCACTGCCCGCTTTCCACCGGTGGTCTCTGGCGG
CAAGCAAGCGCTCGAAACGGTGCAGCGGCTGTTGCCGGTGCTGTGCCAGGACCATGGCCGAGACGTCTAG
ACCAGCCAGGACAGAAATGCCTCGACTTCGCTGCTACCCAAGGTTGCCGGGTGACGCACACCGTGGAAAC
GGATGAAGGCACGAACCCAGTGGACATAAGCCTGTTCGGTTCGTAAGCTGTAATGCAAGTAGCGTATGCG
CTCACGCAACTGGTCCAGAACCTTGACCGAACGCAGCGGTGGTAACGGCGCAGTGGCGGTTTTCATGGCT
TGTTATGACTGTTTTTTTGGGGTACAGTCTATGCCTCGGGCATCCAAGCAGCAAGCGCGTTACGCCGTGG
GTCGATGTTTGATGTTATGGAGCAGCAACGATGTTACGCAGCAGGGCAGTCGCCCTAAAACAAAGTTAAA
CATTATGAGGGAAGCGGTGATCGCCGAAGTATCGACTCAACTATCAGAGGTAGTTGGCGTCATCGAGCGC
CATCTCGAACCGACGTTGCTGGCCGTACATTTGTACGGCTCCGCAGTGGATGGCGGCCTGAAGCCACACA
GTGATATTGATTTGCTGGTTACGGTGACCGTAAGGCTTGATGAAACAACGCGGCGAGCTTTGATCAACGA
CCTTTTGGAAACTTCGGCTTCCCCTGGAGAGAGCGAGATTCTCCGCGCTGTAGAAGTCACCATTGTTGTG
CACGACGACATCATTCCGTGGCGTTATCCAGCTAAGCGCGAACTGCAATTTGGAGAATGGCAGCGCAATG
ACATTCTTGCAGGTATCTTCGAGCCAGCCACGATCGACATTGATCTGGCTATCTTGCTGACAAAAGCAAG
AGAACATAGCGTTGCCTTGGTAGGTCCAGCGGCGGAGGAACTCTTTGATCCGGTTCCTGAACAGGATCTA
TTTGAGGCGCTAAATGAAACCTTAACGCTATGGAACTCGCCGCCCGACTGGGCTGGCGATGAGCGAAATG
TAGTGCTTACGTTGTCCCGCATTTGGTACAGCGCAGTAACCGGCAAAATCGCGCCGAAGGATGTCGCTGC
CGACTGGGCAATGGAGCGCCTGCCGGCCCAGTATCAGCCCGTCATACTTGAAGCTAGACAGGCTTATCTT
GGACAAGAAGAAGATCGCTTGGCCTCGCGCGCAGATCAGTTGGAAGAATTTGTCCACTACGTGAAAGGCG
AGATCACCAAGGTAGTCGGCAAATAACCCTCGAGCCACCCATGACCAAAATCCCTTAACGTGAGTTACGC
GTCGTTCCACTGAGCGTCAGACCCCGTAGAAAAGATCAAAGGATCTTCTTGAGATCCTTTTTTTCTGCGC
GTAATCTGCTGCTTGCAAACAAAAAAACCACCGCTACCAGCGGTGGTTTGTTTGCCGGATCAAGAGCTAC
CAACTCTTTTTCCGAAGGTAACTGGCTTCAGCAGAGCGCAGATACCAAATACTGTCCTTCTAGTGTAGCC
GTAGTTAGGCCACCACTTCAAGAACTCTGTAGCACCGCCTACATACCTCGCTCTGCTAATCCTGTTACCA
GTGGCTGCTGCCAGTGGCGATAAGTCGTGTCTTACCGGGTTGGACTCAAGACGATAGTTACCGGATAAGG
CGCAGCGGTCGGGCTGAACGGGGGGTTCGTGCACACAGCCCAGCTTGGAGCGAACGACCTACACCGAACT
GAGATACCTACAGCGTGAGCATTGAGAAAGCGCCACGCTTCCCGAAGGGAGAAAGGCGGACAGGTATCCG
GTAAGCGGCAGGGTCGGAACAGGAGAGCGCACGAGGGAGCTTCCAGGGGGAAACGCCTGGTATCTTTATA
GTCCTGTCGGGTTTCGCCACCTCTGACTTGAGCGTCGATTTTTGTGATGCTCGTCAGGGGGGCGGAGCCT
ATGGAAAAACGCCAGCAACGCGGCCTTTTTACGGTTCCTGGCCTTTTGCTGGCCTTTTGCTCACATGTTC
TTTCCTGCGTTATCCCCTGATTCTGTGGATAACCGTATTACCGCCTTTGAGTGAGCTGATACCGCTCGCC
GCAGCCGAACGACCGAGCGCAGCGAGTCAGTGAGCGAGGAAGCGGAAGAGCGCCCAATACGCAAACCGCC
TCTCCCCGCGCGTTGGCCGATTCATTAATGCAGCTGGCACGACAGGTTTCCCGACTGGAAAGCGGGCAGT
GAGCGCAACGCAATTAATACGCGTACCGCTAGCCAGGAAGAGTTTGTAGAAACGCAAAAAGGCCATCCGT
CAGGATGGCCTTCTGCTTAGTTTGATGCCTGGCAGTTTATGGCGGGCGTCCTGCCCGCCACCCTCCGGGC
CGTTGCTTCACAACGTTCAAATCCGCTCCCGGCGGATTTGTCCTACTCAGGAGAGCGTTCACCGACAAAC
AACAGATAAAACGAAAGGCCCAGTCTTCCGACTGAGCCTTTCGTTTTATTTGATGCCTGGCAGTTCCCTA
CTCTCGCGTTAACGCTAGCATGGATGTTTTCCCAGTCACGACGTTGTAAAACGACGGCCAGTCTTAAG
