>Addgene plasmid #63446 | pFusX4-37 | addgene partial sequence | sequence record 116092 | pCR8_R1 5'-cgaaccgaacaggcttatgt-3'
GGTGTGCGTCACCCGGCAACCTTGGGTAGCAGCGAAGTCGAGGCATTTCTGTCCTGGCTGGTCTAGACGT
CTCGGCCATGGTCCTGGCACAGCACCGGCAACAGCCGCTGCACCGTTTCGAGCGCTTGCTTGCCGCCAAT
GTTGCTGGCGATAGCCACCACTTGGTCCGGGGTCAGGCCATGGTCCTGGCACAGCACCGGCAACAGCCGC
TGCACCGTTTCGAGCGCTTGCTTGCCGCCATCGTGGCTGGCGATAGCCACCACTTGGTCCGGAGTCAGGC
CATGGTCCTGGCACAGCACCGGCAACAGCCGCTGCACCGTTTCGAGCGCTTGCTTGCCGCCATTGTTGCT
GGCGATAGCCACCACTTGGTCCGGGGTCAGGGGAGACGCTTAAGACTGGCCGTCGTTTTACAACGTCGTG
ACTGGGAAAACATCCATGCTAGCGTTAACGCGAGAGTAGGGAACTGCCAGGCATCAAATAAAACGAAAGG
CTCAGTCGGAAGACTGGGCCTTTCGTTTTATCTGTTGTTTGTCGGTGAACGCTCTCCTGAGTAGGACAAA
TCCGCCGGGAGCGGATTTGAACGTTGTGAAGCAACGGCCCGGAGGGTGGCGGGCAGGACGCCCGCCATAA
ACTGCCAGGCATCAAACTAAGCAGAAGGCCATCCTGACGGATGGCCTTTTTGCGTTTCTACAAACTCTTC
CTGGCTAGCGGTACGCGTATTAATTGCGTT
